Addgene plasmid #178694: A1-LCD-14N-4Q+18G
Purpose: Bacterial expression of N-terminally 6His tagged A1-LCD with fourteen Gln residues removed, four Asn removed, replaced with eighteen Gly (LCD: low-complexity domain, aa 186-320)
Depositing lab: Tanja Mittag. Depositing organization: St. Jude Children's Research Hospital. Publication: Deciphering how naturally occurring sequence features impact the phase behaviours of disordered prion-like domains. Bremer A, Farag M, Borcherds WM, Peran I, Martin EW, Pappu RV, Mittag T. Nat Chem. 2022 Feb;14(2):196-207. doi: 10.1038/s41557-021-00840-w. Epub 2021 Dec 20. PubMed 34931046.
Backbone
  Vector backbone: pDEST17
  Vector type: Bacterial Expression
Growth in bacteria
  Bacterial resistance: Ampicillin, 100 μg/mL
  Growth temperature: 37°C
  Growth strain: DH5alpha
  Copy number: Low Copy
Gene/Insert
  Gene/Insert name: A1-LCD-14N-4Q+18G
  Species: H. sapiens (human)
  Mutation: fourteen Gln residues removed, four Asn removed, replaced with eighteen Gly
  Entrez Gene: HNRNPA1 (a.k.a. ALS19, ALS20, HNRPA1, HNRPA1L3, IBMPFD3, MPD3, UP 1, hnRNP A1, hnRNP-A1)
  Tag / fusion protein: 6xHis (N terminal on insert)
  Cloning method: Gateway Cloning
Terms and licenses: Academic/Nonprofit Terms; Industry Terms: Not Available to Industry
How to cite: A1-LCD-14N-4Q+18G was a gift from Tanja Mittag (Addgene plasmid # 178694 ; http://n2t.net/addgene:178694 ; RRID:Addgene_178694)
