[The description below was written by a language model from this plasmid's Addgene catalogue record and pLannotate feature annotations shown in this document.]
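Description:
A1-LCD-14N-4Q+18G is a 5.1 kb bacterial expression plasmid built on the Gateway destination vector pDEST17. It produces a sequence variant of the low-complexity domain (LCD, residues 186–320) of human hnRNP A1 (HNRNPA1). The backbone is pBR322-derived. It carries a ColE1/pMB1-type origin together with the bom region and the rop gene, which holds copy number down and agrees with the catalogue's "low copy" designation. Selection is by ampicillin through the β-lactamase gene and its own promoter. The tetracycline-resistance sequences annotated in the backbone are only fragments and are not listed as a usable marker.

The expression cassette runs from a T7 promoter and a phage T7 gene 10 ribosome binding site to a T7 terminator, so expression requires a host that supplies T7 RNA polymerase. The reading frame begins with an N-terminal histidine tag, recorded as 6xHis and detected by the annotation software as a partial 8xHis match. It continues through the attB1 site left by Gateway recombination and a sequence annotated as a partial TEV protease site, which would presumably allow tag removal after purification. The HNRNPA1 fragment follows and ends before attB2. The automated annotation matched this insert to the bovine orthologue, but the catalogue gives the species as human.

In this variant, eighteen polar residues are replaced by glycine. The construct name implies fourteen Asn and four Gln, whereas the catalogue text states fourteen Gln and four Asn, and the record does not resolve this discrepancy. The plasmid belongs to a series used to examine how sequence features of disordered prion-like domains influence their phase behaviour.
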