Features (pLannotate 1.2.2; 18 found; start..end, strand, type, name):
    285..309     -  protein_bind   attB2: mutant version of attB; recombination site for the Gateway® BP reaction BP Clonase™
    319..368     +  CDS            SET1 (fragment): solubility-enhancement tag derived from T7 phage gene 10B
    376..423     +  terminator     T7 terminator: transcription terminator for bacteriophage T7 RNA polymerase
    449..741     -  CDS            TcR (fragment): tetracycline efflux protein; tet; confers resistance to tetracycline
    789..817     -  promoter       tet promoter: E. coli promoter for tetracycline efflux protein gene
    930..1034    +  promoter       AmpR promoter: bla
   1035..1895    +  CDS            AmpR: β-lactamase; bla; confers resistance to ampicillin, carbenicillin, and related antibiotics
   2066..2654    +  rep_origin     ori: high-copy-number ColE1/pMB1/pBR322/pUC origin of replication
   2840..2979    -  misc_feature   bom: basis of mobility region from pBR322
   3081..3272    -  CDS            rop: Rop protein, which maintains plasmids at low copy number; rop
   3289..3669    +  CDS            YPB1_ECOLX: Protein predicted: Swiss-Prot protein existence level 4. From Escherichia coli.
   3911..4815    -  CDS            TcR (fragment): tetracycline efflux protein; tet; confers resistance to tetracycline
   4837..4855    +  promoter       T7 promoter: promoter for bacteriophage T7 RNA polymerase
   4887..4909    +  RBS            RBS: efficient ribosome binding site from bacteriophage T7 gene 10 (Olins and Rangwala, 1989)
   4927..4947    +  CDS            8xHis (fragment): 8xHis affinity tag
   4956..4980    +  protein_bind   attB1: mutant version of attB; recombination site for the Gateway® BP reaction BP Clonase™
   4986..5002    +  CDS            TEV site (fragment): tobacco etch virus (TEV) protease recognition and cleavage site
   5007..280     +  CDS            HNRNPA1 (fragment) (across the origin): ROA1_BOVIN - Also known as HNRPA1. Experimental evidence at protein level: Swiss-Prot protein existence level 1. Involved in the packaging of pre-mRNA into hnRNP particles, transport of poly(A) mRNA from the nucleus to the cytoplasm and may modulate splice site selection. May bind to specific miRNA hairpins. Binds to the IRES and thereby inhibits the translation of the apoptosis protease activating factor APAF1. From Bos taurus (Bovine).
>Addgene plasmid #178694 | A1-LCD-14N-4Q+18G | addgene full sequence | sequence record 356315 | Addgene NGS Result
TTTTGGCGGTTCACGTGGTGGTGGCGGATATGGTGGTAGTGGTGATGGCTATGGTGGCTTCGGTGGTGAC
GGTAGCGGCTTTGGAGGTGGTGGTTCATATGGCGATTTTGGAGGTTATGGTGGCGGTAGCTCAGGTTTTG
GTCCGATGAAAGGCGGAGGCTTTGGTGGTCGTTCATCAGGTGGTTCAGGTGGCGGAGGCGGTTATTTTGC
CAAACCTCGCGGAGGTGGCGGTTACGGTGGCAGCAGCAGCTCAAGCAGCTATGGTAGCGGTCGTCGTTTT
TAAGACCCAGCTTTCTTGTACAAAGTGGTTGATTCGAGGCTGCTAACAAAGCCCGAAAGGAAGCTGAGTT
GGCTGCTGCCACCGCTGAGCAATAACTAGCATAACCCCTTGGGGCCTCTAAACGGGTCTTGAGGGGTTTT
TTGCTGAAAGGAGGAACTATATCCGGATATCCACAGGACGGGTGTGGTCGCCATGATCGCGTAGTCGATA
GTGGCTCCAAGTAGCGAAGCGAGCAGGACTGGGCGGCGGCCAAAGCGGTCGGACAGTGCTCCGAGAACGG
GTGCGCATAGAAATTGCATCAACGCATATAGCGCTAGCAGCACGCCATAGTGACTGGCGATGCTGTCGGA
ATGGACGATATCCCGCAAGAGGCCCGGCAGTACCGGCATAACCAAGCCTATGCCTACAGCATCCAGGGTG
ACGGTGCCGAGGATGACGATGAGCGCATTGTTAGATTTCATACACGGTGCCTGACTGCGTTAGCAATTTA
ACTGTGATAAACTACCGCATTAAAGCTTATCGATGATAAGCTGTCAAACATGAGAATTCTTGAAGACGAA
AGGGCCTCGTGATACGCCTATTTTTATAGGTTAATGTCATGATAATAATGGTTTCTTAGACGTCAGGTGG
CACTTTTCGGGGAAATGTGCGCGGAACCCCTATTTGTTTATTTTTCTAAATACATTCAAATATGTATCCG
CTCATGAGACAATAACCCTGATAAATGCTTCAATAATATTGAAAAAGGAAGAGTATGAGTATTCAACATT
TCCGTGTCGCCCTTATTCCCTTTTTTGCGGCATTTTGCCTTCCTGTTTTTGCTCACCCAGAAACGCTGGT
GAAAGTAAAAGATGCTGAAGATCAGTTGGGTGCACGAGTGGGTTACATCGAACTGGATCTCAACAGCGGT
AAGATCCTTGAGAGTTTTCGCCCCGAAGAACGTTTTCCAATGATGAGCACTTTTAAAGTTCTGCTATGTG
GCGCGGTATTATCCCGTGTTGACGCCGGGCAAGAGCAACTCGGTCGCCGCATACACTATTCTCAGAATGA
CTTGGTTGAGTACTCACCAGTCACAGAAAAGCATCTTACGGATGGCATGACAGTAAGAGAATTATGCAGT
GCTGCCATAACCATGAGTGATAACACTGCGGCCAACTTACTTCTGACAACGATCGGAGGACCGAAGGAGC
TAACCGCTTTTTTGCACAACATGGGGGATCATGTAACTCGCCTTGATCGTTGGGAACCGGAGCTGAATGA
AGCCATACCAAACGACGAGCGTGACACCACGATGCCTGCAGCAATGGCAACAACGTTGCGCAAACTATTA
ACTGGCGAACTACTTACTCTAGCTTCCCGGCAACAATTAATAGACTGGATGGAGGCGGATAAAGTTGCAG
GACCACTTCTGCGCTCGGCCCTTCCGGCTGGCTGGTTTATTGCTGATAAATCTGGAGCCGGTGAGCGTGG
GTCTCGCGGTATCATTGCAGCACTGGGGCCAGATGGTAAGCCCTCCCGTATCGTAGTTATCTACACGACG
GGGAGTCAGGCAACTATGGATGAACGAAATAGACAGATCGCTGAGATAGGTGCCTCACTGATTAAGCATT
GGTAACTGTCAGACCAAGTTTACTCATATATACTTTAGATTGATTTAAAACTTCATTTTTAATTTAAAAG
GATCTAGGTGAAGATCCTTTTTGATAATCTCATGACCAAAATCCCTTAACGTGAGTTTTCGTTCCACTGA
GCGTCAGACCCCGTAGAAAAGATCAAAGGATCTTCTTGAGATCCTTTTTTTCTGCGCGTAATCTGCTGCT
TGCAAACAAAAAAACCACCGCTACCAGCGGTGGTTTGTTTGCCGGATCAAGAGCTACCAACTCTTTTTCC
GAAGGTAACTGGCTTCAGCAGAGCGCAGATACCAAATACTGTCCTTCTAGTGTAGCCGTAGTTAGGCCAC
CACTTCAAGAACTCTGTAGCACCGCCTACATACCTCGCTCTGCTAATCCTGTTACCAGTGGCTGCTGCCA
GTGGCGATAAGTCGTGTCTTACCGGGTTGGACTCAAGACGATAGTTACCGGATAAGGCGCAGCGGTCGGG
CTGAACGGGGGGTTCGTGCACACAGCCCAGCTTGGAGCGAACGACCTACACCGAACTGAGATACCTACAG
CGTGAGCTATGAGAAAGCGCCACGCTTCCCGAAGGGAGAAAGGCGGACAGGTATCCGGTAAGCGGCAGGG
TCGGAACAGGAGAGCGCACGAGGGAGCTTCCAGGGGGAAACGCCTGGTATCTTTATAGTCCTGTCGGGTT
TCGCCACCTCTGACTTGAGCGTCGATTTTTGTGATGCTCGTCAGGGGGGCGGAGCCTATGGAAAAACGCC
AGCAACGCGGCCTTTTTACGGTTCCTGGCCTTTTGCTGGCCTTTTGCTCACATGTTCTTTCCTGCGTTAT
CCCCTGATTCTGTGGATAACCGTATTACCGCCTTTGAGTGAGCTGATACCGCTCGCCGCAGCCGAACGAC
CGAGCGCAGCGAGTCAGTGAGCGAGGAAGCGGAAGAGCGCCTGATGCGGTATTTTCTCCTTACGCATCTG
TGCGGTATTTCACACCGCAATGGTGCACTCTCAGTACAATCTGCTCTGATGCCGCATAGTTAAGCCAGTA
TACACTCCGCTATCGCTACGTGACTGGGTCATGGCTGCGCCCCGACACCCGCCAACACCCGCTGACGCGC
CCTGACGGGCTTGTCTGCTCCCGGCATCCGCTTACAGACAAGCTGTGACCGTCTCCGGGAGCTGCATGTG
TCAGAGGTTTTCACCGTCATCACCGAAACGCGCGAGGCAGCTGCGGTAAAGCTCATCAGCGTGGTCGTGA
AGCGATTCACAGATGTCTGCCTGTTCATCCGCGTCCAGCTCGTTGAGTTTCTCCAGAAGCGTTAATGTCT
GGCTTCTGATAAAGCGGGCCATGTTAAGGGCGGTTTTTTCCTGTTTGGTCACTGATGCCTCCGTGTAAGG
GGGATTTCTGTTCATGGGGGTAATGATACCGATGAAACGAGAGAGGATGCTCACGATACGGGTTACTGAT
GATGAACATGCCCGGTTACTGGAACGTTGTGAGGGTAAACAACTGGCGGTATGGATGCGGCGGGACCAGA
GAAAAATCACTCAGGGTCAATGCCAGCGCTTCGTTAATACAGATGTAGGTGTTCCACAGGGTAGCCAGCA
GCATCCTGCGATGCAGATCCGGAACATAATGGTGCAGGGCGCTGACTTCCGCGTTTCCAGACTTTACGAA
ACACGGAAACCGAAGACCATTCATGTTGTTGCTCAGGTCGCAGACGTTTTGCAGCAGCAGTCGCTTCACG
TTCGCTCGCGTATCGGTGATTCATTCTGCTAACCAGTAAGGCAACCCCGCCAGCCTAGCCGGGTCCTCAA
CGACAGGAGCACGATCATGCGCACCCGTGGCCAGGACCCAACGCTGCCCGAGATGCGCCGCGTGCGGCTG
CTGGAGATGGCGGACGCGATGGATATGTTCTGCCAAGGGTTGGTTTGCGCATTCACAGTTCTCCGCAAGA
ATTGATTGGCTCCAATTCTTGGAGTGGTGAATCCGTTAGCGAGGTGCCGCCGGCTTCCATTCAGGTCGAG
GTGGCCCGGCTCCATGCACCGCGACGCAACGCGGGGAGGCAGACAAGGTATAGGGCGGCGCCTACAATCC
ATGCCAACCCGTTCCATGTGCTCGCCGAGGCGGCATAAATCGCCGTGACGATCAGCGGTCCAATGATCGA
AGTTAGGCTGGTAAGAGCCGCGAGCGATCCTTGAAGCTGTCCCTGATGGTCGTCATCTACCTGCCTGGAC
AGCATGGCCTGCAACGCGGGCATCCCGATGCCGCCGGAAGCGAGAAGAATCATAATGGGGAAGGCCATCC
AGCCTCGCGTCGCGAACGCCAGCAAGACGTAGCCCAGCGCGTCGGCCGCCATGCCGGCGATAATGGCCTG
CTTCTCGCCGAAACGTTTGGTGGCGGGACCAGTGACGAAGGCTTGAGCGAGGGCGTGCAAGATTCCGAAT
ACCGCAAGCGACAGGCCGATCATCGTCGCGCTCCAGCGAAAGCGGTCCTCGCCGAAAATGACCCAGAGCG
CTGCCGGCACCTGTCCTACGAGTTGCATGATAAAGAAGACAGTCATAAGTGCGGCGACGATAGTCATGCC
CCGCGCCCACCGGAAGGAGCTGACTGGGTTGAAGGCTCTCAAGGGCATCGGTCGATCGACGCTCTCCCTT
ATGCGACTCCTGCATTAGGAAGCAGCCCAGTAGTAGGTTGAGGCCGTTGAGCACCGCCGCCGCAAGGAAT
GGTGCATGCAAGGAGATGGCGCCCAACAGTCCCCCGGCCACGGGGCCTGCCACCATACCCACGCCGAAAC
AAGCGCTCATGAGCCCGAAGTGGCGAGCCCGATCTTCCCCATCGGTGATGTCGGCGATATAGGCGCCAGC
AACCGCACCTGTGGCGCCGGTGATGCCGGCCACGATGCGTCCGGCGTAGAGGATCGAGATCTCGATCCCG
CGAAATTAATACGACTCACTATAGGGAGACCACAACGGTTTCCCTCTAGAAATAATTTTGTTTAACTTTA
AGAAGGAGATATACATATGTCGTACTACCATCACCATCACCATCACCTCGAATCAACAAGTTTGTACAAA
AAAGCAGGCTTCGAGAACCTGTATTTTCAGGGTAGCATGGCAAGCGCAAGCAGCAGCGGTCGTGGTCGTA
GCGGTAGCGGTGGTTTTGGTGGTGGTCGCGGTGGTGGCTTTGGCGGAGGTGATGGTTTTGGCCGTGGCGG
TGGCTTTTCAGGTCGTGGCGG
